Addgene plasmid #239567: pFUW mCherry-P2A-PuroR
Purpose: Cytosolic expression of mCherry
Depositing lab: Tim Ahfeldt & Joel Blanchard. Depositing organization: Icahn School of Medicine at Mount Sinai. Publication: Genetically encoded and modular subcellular organelle probes reveal dysfunction in lysosomes and mitochondria driven by PRKN knockout. Goldman, C., Kareva, T., Sarrafha, L., Schuldt, B.R., Sahasrabudhe, A., Ahfeldt, T., and Blanchard, J.W. iScience 28 (2025) 10.1016/j.isci.2025.112816.
Backbone
  Vector backbone: pFUW
  Backbone size w/o insert (bp): 9221
  Vector type: Lentiviral
  Selectable markers: Puromycin
Growth in bacteria
  Bacterial resistance: Ampicillin, 100 μg/mL
  Growth temperature: 37°C
  Growth strain: NEB Stable
  Copy number: High Copy
Gene/Insert
  Gene/Insert name: mCherry
  Species: Discosoma
  Insert size (bp): 1395
  Promoter: UbC
  Cloning method: Gibson Cloning
  Sequencing primers: 5′ hUBCpro-F; 3′ WPRE-R
Terms and licenses: Academic/Nonprofit Terms; Industry Terms: Not Available to Industry
How to cite: pFUW mCherry-P2A-PuroR was a gift from Tim Ahfeldt & Joel Blanchard (Addgene plasmid # 239567 ; http://n2t.net/addgene:239567 ; RRID:Addgene_239567)
