[The description below was written by a language model from this plasmid's Addgene catalogue record and pLannotate feature annotations shown in this document.]
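Description:
pFUW mCherry-P2A-PuroR is an HIV-1-based lentiviral transfer plasmid built on the pFUW backbone for constitutive, untargeted (cytosolic) expression of the red fluorescent protein mCherry in mammalian cells. In bacteria it is maintained through a high-copy ColE1/pUC-type origin and selected with ampicillin via the β-lactamase gene and its native promoter. The sequenced record is 8,618 nt, which is shorter than the sum of the catalogue's backbone and insert sizes; the record does not explain the difference.

The viral portion begins with a CMV enhancer/promoter fused to a truncated 5' LTR, an arrangement that drives transcription of the genomic RNA in packaging cells. This is followed by the Ψ packaging signal with a partial gag sequence, the Rev response element for Rev-dependent nuclear export, and the cPPT/CTS, which aids nuclear import of the reverse-transcribed genome. The internal expression cassette uses the human ubiquitin C promoter to transcribe a single open reading frame in which mCherry is linked to puromycin N-acetyltransferase. According to the construct name, a P2A ribosome-skipping peptide lies between them (the annotation leaves this gap unlabelled), so that the two proteins are produced separately from one mRNA and fluorescent cells are also puromycin resistant. A WPRE downstream boosts transcript stability and expression, and the cassette ends with a truncated 3' LTR region followed by a bGH polyadenylation signal.

After packaging with helper plasmids, the construct can be used to generate stably transduced, puromycin-selectable cell populations. It was deposited alongside work on modular, genetically encoded subcellular organelle probes, where an untargeted mCherry plausibly provides a cytosolic reference, although the record states only cytosolic expression as its purpose.
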