Features (pLannotate 1.2.2; 20 found; start..end, strand, type, name):
     31..83      -  misc_feature   bom (fragment): basis of mobility region from pBR322
    238..617     +  enhancer       CMV enhancer: human cytomegalovirus immediate early enhancer
    618..817     +  promoter       CMV promoter: human cytomegalovirus (CMV) immediate early promoter
    835..1015    +  LTR            5' LTR (truncated): truncated 5' long terminal repeat (LTR) from HIV-1
   1062..1187    +  misc_feature   HIV-1 Ψ: packaging signal of human immunodeficiency virus type 1
   1171..1534    +  CDS            HIV-1 gag (fragment): gag protein from human immunodeficiency virus 1; gag
   1680..1913    +  misc_feature   RRE: The Rev response element (RRE) of HIV-1 allows for Rev-dependent mRNA export from the nucleus to the cytoplasm.
   2290..2390    +  CDS            Rev (fragment): human immunodeficiency virus 1 (HIV-1) Rev protein; rev; enhances nuclear export of unspliced and incompletely spliced viral mRNAs
   2440..2557    +  misc_feature   cPPT/CTS: central polypurine tract and central termination sequence of HIV-1
   2622..3833    +  promoter       UbC promoter: human ubiquitin C promoter
   3870..4577    +  CDS            mCherry: mCherry is a basic (constitutively fluorescent) red fluorescent protein published in 2004, derived from Discosoma sp.. It is reported to be a very rapidly-maturing monomer with low acid sensitivity.
   4659..5258    +  CDS            PuroR: puromycin N-acetyltransferase; pac from Streptomyces alboniger; confers resistance to puromycin
   5260..5284    +  misc_feature   MCS (fragment): pBluescript multiple cloning site
   5284..5872    +  misc_feature   WPRE: woodchuck hepatitis virus posttranscriptional regulatory element
   5809..6390    +  CDS            nef (fragment): NEF_HV1H2 - Experimental evidence at protein level: Swiss-Prot protein existence level 1. Extracellular Nef protein targets CD4(+) T-lymphocytes for apoptosis by interacting with CXCR4 surface receptors. From Human immunodeficiency virus type 1 group M subtype B (isolate HXB2) (HIV-1).
   6397..6577    +  LTR            5' LTR (truncated): truncated 5' long terminal repeat (LTR) from HIV-1
   6609..6720    +  polyA_signal   bGH poly(A) signal: bovine growth hormone polyadenylation signal
   6866..7454    -  rep_origin     ori: high-copy-number ColE1/pMB1/pBR322/pUC origin of replication
   7625..8485    -  CDS            AmpR: β-lactamase; bla; confers resistance to ampicillin, carbenicillin, and related antibiotics
   8486..8590    -  promoter       AmpR promoter: bla
>Addgene plasmid #239567 | pFUW mCherry-P2A-PuroR | addgene full sequence | sequence record 477230 | Addgene NGS Result
GTCGACGGATCGGGAGATCTCCCGATCCCCTATGGTGCACTCTCAGTACAATCTGCTCTGATGCCGCATA
GTTAAGCCAGTATCTGCTCCCTGCTTGTGTGTTGGAGGTCGCTGAGTAGTGCGCGAGCAAAATTTAAGCT
ACAACAAGGCAAGGCTTGACCGACAATTGCATGAAGAATCTGCTTAGGGTTAGGCGTTTTGCGCTGCTTC
GCGATGTACGGGCCAGATATACGCGTTGACATTGATTATTGACTAGTTATTAATAGTAATCAATTACGGG
GTCATTAGTTCATAGCCCATATATGGAGTTCCGCGTTACATAACTTACGGTAAATGGCCCGCCTGGCTGA
CCGCCCAACGACCCCCGCCCATTGACGTCAATAATGACGTATGTTCCCATAGTAACGCCAATAGGGACTT
TCCATTGACGTCAATGGGTGGAGTATTTACGGTAAACTGCCCACTTGGCAGTACATCAAGTGTATCATAT
GCCAAGTACGCCCCCTATTGACGTCAATGACGGTAAATGGCCCGCCTGGCATTATGCCCAGTACATGACC
TTATGGGACTTTCCTACTTGGCAGTACATCTACGTATTAGTCATCGCTATTACCATGGTGATGCGGTTTT
GGCAGTACATCAATGGGCGTGGATAGCGGTTTGACTCACGGGGATTTCCAAGTCTCCACCCCATTGACGT
CAATGGGAGTTTGTTTTGGCACCAAAATCAACGGGACTTTCCAAAATGTCGTAACAACTCCGCCCCATTG
ACGCAAATGGGCGGTAGGCGTGTACGGTGGGAGGTCTATATAAGCAGCGCGTTTTGCCTGTACTGGGTCT
CTCTGGTTAGACCAGATCTGAGCCTGGGAGCTCTCTGGCTAACTAGGGAACCCACTGCTTAAGCCTCAAT
AAAGCTTGCCTTGAGTGCTTCAAGTAGTGTGTGCCCGTCTGTTGTGTGACTCTGGTAACTAGAGATCCCT
CAGACCCTTTTAGTCAGTGTGGAAAATCTCTAGCAGTGGCGCCCGAACAGGGACTTGAAAGCGAAAGGGA
AACCAGAGGAGCTCTCTCGACGCAGGACTCGGCTTGCTGAAGCGCGCACGGCAAGAGGCGAGGGGCGGCG
ACTGGTGAGTACGCCAAAAATTTTGACTAGCGGAGGCTAGAAGGAGAGAGATGGGTGCGAGAGCGTCAGT
ATTAAGCGGGGGAGAATTAGATCGCGATGGGAAAAAATTCGGTTAAGGCCAGGGGGAAAGAAAAAATATA
AATTAAAACATATAGTATGGGCAAGCAGGGAGCTAGAACGATTCGCAGTTAATCCTGGCCTGTTAGAAAC
ATCAGAAGGCTGTAGACAAATACTGGGACAGCTACAACCATCCCTTCAGACAGGATCAGAAGAACTTAGA
TCATTATATAATACAGTAGCAACCCTCTATTGTGTGCATCAAAGGATAGAGATAAAAGACACCAAGGAAG
CTTTAGACAAGATAGAGGAAGAGCAAAACAAAAGTAAGACCACCGCACAGCAAGCGGCCGCTGATCTTCA
GACCTGGAGGAGGAGATATGAGGGACAATTGGAGAAGTGAATTATATAAATATAAAGTAGTAAAAATTGA
ACCATTAGGAGTAGCACCCACCAAGGCAAAGAGAAGAGTGGTGCAGAGAGAAAAAAGAGCAGTGGGAATA
GGAGCTTTGTTCCTTGGGTTCTTGGGAGCAGCAGGAAGCACTATGGGCGCAGCGTCAATGACGCTGACGG
TACAGGCCAGACAATTATTGTCTGGTATAGTGCAGCAGCAGAACAATTTGCTGAGGGCTATTGAGGCGCA
ACAGCATCTGTTGCAACTCACAGTCTGGGGCATCAAGCAGCTCCAGGCAAGAATCCTGGCTGTGGAAAGA
TACCTAAAGGATCAACAGCTCCTGGGGATTTGGGGTTGCTCTGGAAAACTCATTTGCACCACTGCTGTGC
CTTGGAATGCTAGTTGGAGTAATAAATCTCTGGAACAGATTTGGAATCACACGACCTGGATGGAGTGGGA
CAGAGAAATTAACAATTACACAAGCTTAATACACTCCTTAATTGAAGAATCGCAAAACCAGCAAGAAAAG
AATGAACAAGAATTATTGGAATTAGATAAATGGGCAAGTTTGTGGAATTGGTTTAACATAACAAATTGGC
TGTGGTATATAAAATTATTCATAATGATAGTAGGAGGCTTGGTAGGTTTAAGAATAGTTTTTGCTGTACT
TTCTATAGTGAATAGAGTTAGGCAGGGATATTCACCATTATCGTTTCAGACCCACCTCCCAACCCCGAGG
GGACCCGACAGGCCCGAAGGAATAGAAGAAGAAGGTGGAGAGAGAGACAGAGACAGATCCATTCGATTAG
TGAACGGATCGGCACTGCGTGCGCCAATTCTGCAGACAAATGGCAGTATTCATCCACAATTTTAAAAGAA
AAGGGGGGATTGGGGGGTACAGTGCAGGGGAAAGAATAGTAGACATAATAGCAACAGACATACAAACTAA
AGAATTACAAAAACAAATTACAAAAATTCAAAATTTTCGGGTTTATTACAGGGACAGCAGAGATCCAGTT
TGGTTAATTAACCCGTGTCGGCTCCAGATCTGGCCTCCGCGCCGGGTTTTGGCGCCTCCCGCGGGCGCCC
CCCTCCTCACGGCGAGCGCTGCCACGTCAGACGAAGGGCGCAGCGAGCGTCCTGATCCTTCCGCCCGGAC
GCTCAGGACAGCGGCCCGCTGCTCATAAGACTCGGCCTTAGAACCCCAGTATCAGCAGAAGGACATTTTA
GGACGGGACTTGGGTGACTCTAGGGCACTGGTTTTCTTTCCAGAGAGCGGAACAGGCGAGGAAAAGTAGT
CCCTTCTCGGCGATTCTGCGGAGGGATCTCCGTGGGGCGGTGAACGCCGATGATTATATAAGGACGCGCC
GGGTGTGGCACAGCTAGTTCCGTCGCAGCCGGGATTTGGGTCGCGGTTCTTGTTTGTGGATCGCTGTGAT
CGTCACTTGGTGAGTAGCGGGCTGCTGGGCTGGCCGGGGCTTTCGTGGCCGCCGGGCCGCTCGGTGGGAC
GGAAGCGTGTGGAGAGACCGCCAAGGGCTGTAGTCTGGGTCCGCGAGCAAGGTTGCCCTGAACTGGGGGT
TGGGGGGAGCGCAGCAAAATGGCGGCTGTTCCCGAGTCTTGAATGGAAGACGCTTGTGAGGCGGGCTGTG
AGGTCGTTGAAACAAGGTGGGGGGCATGGTGGGCGGCAAGAACCCAAGGTCTTGAGGCCTTCGCTAATGC
GGGAAAGCTCTTATTCGGGTGAGATGGGCTGGGGCACCATCTGGGGACCCTGACGTGAAGTTTGTCACTG
ACTGGAGAACTCGGTTTGTCGTCTGTTGCGGGGGCGGCAGTTATGGCGGTGCCGTTGGGCAGTGCACCCG
TACCTTTGGGAGCGCGCGCCCTCGTCGTGTCGTGACGTCACCCGTTCTGTTGGCTTATAATGCAGGGTGG
GGCCACCTGCCGGTAGGTGTGCGGTAGGCTTTTCTCCGTCGCAGGACGCAGGGTTCGGGCCTAGGGTAGG
CTCTCCTGAATCGACAGGCGCCGGACCTCTGGTGAGGGGAGGGATAAGTGAGGCGTCAGTTTCTTTGGTC
GGTTTTATGTACCTATCTTCTTAAGTAGCTGAAGCTCCGGTTTTGAACTATGCGCTCGGGGTTGGCGAGT
GTGTTTTGTGAAGTTTTTTAGGCACCTTTTGAAATGTAATCATTTGGGTCAATATGTAATTTTCAGTGTT
AGACTAGTAAATTGTCCGCTAAATTCTGGCCGTTTTTGGCTTTTTTGTTAGACGAAGCTTGGGCCCGGGA
ATTAATTATTAAGGCCACCATGGTGAGCAAGGGCGAGGAGGATAACATGGCCATCATCAAGGAGTTCATG
CGCTTCAAGGTGCACATGGAGGGCTCCGTGAACGGCCACGAGTTCGAGATCGAGGGCGAGGGCGAGGGCC
GCCCCTACGAGGGCACCCAGACCGCCAAGCTGAAGGTGACCAAGGGTGGCCCCCTGCCCTTCGCCTGGGA
CATCCTGTCCCCTCAGTTCATGTACGGCTCCAAGGCCTACGTGAAGCACCCCGCCGACATCCCCGACTAC
TTGAAGCTGTCCTTCCCCGAGGGCTTCAAGTGGGAGCGCGTGATGAACTTCGAGGACGGCGGCGTGGTGA
CCGTGACCCAGGACTCCTCCCTGCAGGACGGCGAGTTCATCTACAAGGTGAAGCTGCGCGGCACCAACTT
CCCCTCCGACGGCCCCGTAATGCAGAAGAAGACCATGGGCTGGGAGGCCTCCTCCGAGCGGATGTACCCC
GAGGACGGCGCCCTGAAGGGCGAGATCAAGCAGAGGCTGAAGCTGAAGGACGGCGGCCACTACGACGCTG
AGGTCAAGACCACCTACAAGGCCAAGAAGCCCGTGCAGCTGCCCGGCGCCTACAACGTCAACATCAAGTT
GGACATCACCTCCCACAACGAGGACTACACCATCGTGGAACAGTACGAACGCGCCGAGGGCCGCCACTCC
ACCGGCGGCATGGACGAGCTGTACAAGGATCTGCAGTCTAGAGGATCTGGTGCCACGAATTTCTCACTAC
TCAAGCAGGCCGGTGATGTCGAGGAAAACCCTGGTCCTATGACCGAGTACAAGCCCACGGTGCGCCTCGC
CACCCGCGACGACGTCCCCAGGGCCGTACGCACCCTCGCCGCCGCGTTCGCCGACTACCCCGCCACGCGC
CACACCGTCGATCCGGACCGCCACATCGAGCGGGTCACCGAGCTGCAAGAACTCTTCCTCACGCGCGTCG
GGCTCGACATCGGCAAGGTGTGGGTCGCGGACGACGGCGCCGCGGTGGCGGTCTGGACCACGCCGGAGAG
CGTCGAAGCGGGGGCGGTGTTCGCCGAGATCGGCCCGCGCATGGCCGAGTTGAGCGGTTCCCGGCTGGCC
GCGCAGCAACAGATGGAAGGCCTCCTGGCGCCGCACCGGCCCAAGGAGCCCGCGTGGTTCCTGGCCACCG
TCGGCGTCTCGCCCGACCACCAGGGCAAGGGTCTGGGCAGCGCCGTCGTGCTCCCCGGAGTGGAGGCGGC
CGAGCGCGCCGGGGTGCCCGCCTTCCTGGAGACCTCCGCGCCCCGCAACCTCCCCTTCTACGAGCGGCTC
GGCTTCACCGTCACCGCCGACGTCGAGGTGCCCGAAGGACCGCGCACCTGGTGCATGACCCGCAAGCCCG
GTGCCTGACGAATTCGATATCAAGCTTATCGATAATCAACCTCTGGATTACAAAATTTGTGAAAGATTGA
CTGGTATTCTTAACTATGTTGCTCCTTTTACGCTATGTGGATACGCTGCTTTAATGCCTTTGTATCATGC
TATTGCTTCCCGTATGGCTTTCATTTTCTCCTCCTTGTATAAATCCTGGTTGCTGTCTCTTTATGAGGAG
TTGTGGCCCGTTGTCAGGCAACGTGGCGTGGTGTGCACTGTGTTTGCTGACGCAACCCCCACTGGTTGGG
GCATTGCCACCACCTGTCAGCTCCTTTCCGGGACTTTCGCTTTCCCCCTCCCTATTGCCACGGCGGAACT
CATCGCCGCCTGCCTTGCCCGCTGCTGGACAGGGGCTCGGCTGTTGGGCACTGACAATTCCGTGGTGTTG
TCGGGGAAATCATCGTCCTTTCCTTGGCTGCTCGCCTGTGTTGCCACCTGGATTCTGCGCGGGACGTCCT
TCTGCTACGTCCCTTCGGCCCTCAATCCAGCGGACCTTCCTTCCCGCGGCCTGCTGCCGGCTCTGCGGCC
TCTTCCGCGTCTTCGCCTTCGCCCTCAGACGAGTCGGATCTCCCTTTGGGCCGCCTCCCCGCATCGATAC
CGTCGACCTCGAGACCTAGAAAAACATGGAGCAATCACAAGTAGCAATACAGCAGCTACCAATGCTGATT
GTGCCTGGCTAGAAGCACAAGAGGAGGAGGAGGTGGGTTTTCCAGTCACACCTCAGGTACCTTTAAGACC
AATGACTTACAAGGCAGCTGTAGATCTTAGCCACTTTTTAAAAGAAAAGGGGGGACTGGAAGGGCTAATT
CACTCCCAACGAAGACAAGATATCCTTGATCTGTGGATCTACCACACACAAGGCTACTTCCCTGATTGGC
AGAACTACACACCAGGGCCAGGGATCAGATATCCACTGACCTTTGGATGGTGCTACAAGCTAGTACCAGT
TGAGCAAGAGAAGGTAGAAGAAGCCAATGAAGGAGAGAACACCCGCTTGTTACACCCTGTGAGCCTGCAT
GGGATGGATGACCCGGAGAGAGAAGTATTAGAGTGGAGGTTTGACAGCCGCCTAGCATTTCATCACATGG
CCCGAGAGCTGCATCCGGACTGTACTGGGTCTCTCTGGTTAGACCAGATCTGAGCCTGGGAGCTCTCTGG
CTAACTAGGGAACCCACTGCTTAAGCCTCAATAAAGCTTGCCTTGAGTGCTTCAAGTAGTGTGTGCCCGT
CTGTTGTGTGACTCTGGTAACTAGAGATCCCTCAGACCCTTTTAGTCAGTGTGGAAAATCTCTAGCAGGG
CCCGTTTAAACCCGCTGATCAGCCTCGACTGTGCCTTCTAGTTGCCAGCCATCTGTTGTTTGCCCCTCCC
CCGTGCCTTCCTTGACCCTGGAAGGTGCCACTCCCACTGTCCTTTCCTAATAAAATGAGGAAATTGCATC
GCATTGTCTGAGTAGGTGTCATTCTATTCTGGGGGGTGGGGTGGGGCAGGACAGCAAGGGGGAGGATTGG
GAAGACAATAGCAGGCATGTGAGCAAAAGGCCAGCAAAAGGCCAGGAACCGTAAAAAGGCCGCGTTGCTG
GCGTTTTTCCATAGGCTCCGCCCCCCTGACGAGCATCACAAAAATCGACGCTCAAGTCAGAGGTGGCGAA
ACCCGACAGGACTATAAAGATACCAGGCGTTTCCCCCTGGAAGCTCCCTCGTGCGCTCTCCTGTTCCGAC
CCTGCCGCTTACCGGATACCTGTCCGCCTTTCTCCCTTCGGGAAGCGTGGCGCTTTCTCATAGCTCACGC
TGTAGGTATCTCAGTTCGGTGTAGGTCGTTCGCTCCAAGCTGGGCTGTGTGCACGAACCCCCCGTTCAGC
CCGACCGCTGCGCCTTATCCGGTAACTATCGTCTTGAGTCCAACCCGGTAAGACACGACTTATCGCCACT
GGCAGCAGCCACTGGTAACAGGATTAGCAGAGCGAGGTATGTAGGCGGTGCTACAGAGTTCTTGAAGTGG
TGGCCTAACTACGGCTACACTAGAAGAACAGTATTTGGTATCTGCGCTCTGCTGAAGCCAGTTACCTTCG
GAAAAAGAGTTGGTAGCTCTTGATCCGGCAAACAAACCACCGCTGGTAGCGGTGGTTTTTTTGTTTGCAA
GCAGCAGATTACGCGCAGAAAAAAAGGATCTCAAGAAGATCCTTTGATCTTTTCTACGGGGTCTGACGCT
CAGTGGAACGAAAACTCACGTTAAGGGATTTTGGTCATGAGATTATCAAAAAGGATCTTCACCTAGATCC
TTTTAAATTAAAAATGAAGTTTTAAATCAATCTAAAGTATATATGAGTAAACTTGGTCTGACAGTTACCA
ATGCTTAATCAGTGAGGCACCTATCTCAGCGATCTGTCTATTTCGTTCATCCATAGTTGCCTGACTCCCC
GTCGTGTAGATAACTACGATACGGGAGGGCTTACCATCTGGCCCCAGTGCTGCAATGATACCGCGAGACC
CACGCTCACCGGCTCCAGATTTATCAGCAATAAACCAGCCAGCCGGAAGGGCCGAGCGCAGAAGTGGTCC
TGCAACTTTATCCGCCTCCATCCAGTCTATTAATTGTTGCCGGGAAGCTAGAGTAAGTAGTTCGCCAGTT
AATAGTTTGCGCAACGTTGTTGCCATTGCTACAGGCATCGTGGTGTCACGCTCGTCGTTTGGTATGGCTT
CATTCAGCTCCGGTTCCCAACGATCAAGGCGAGTTACATGATCCCCCATGTTGTGCAAAAAAGCGGTTAG
CTCCTTCGGTCCTCCGATCGTTGTCAGAAGTAAGTTGGCCGCAGTGTTATCACTCATGGTTATGGCAGCA
CTGCATAATTCTCTTACTGTCATGCCATCCGTAAGATGCTTTTCTGTGACTGGTGAGTACTCAACCAAGT
CATTCTGAGAATAGTGTATGCGGCGACCGAGTTGCTCTTGCCCGGCGTCAATACGGGATAATACCGCGCC
ACATAGCAGAACTTTAAAAGTGCTCATCATTGGAAAACGTTCTTCGGGGCGAAAACTCTCAAGGATCTTA
CCGCTGTTGAGATCCAGTTCGATGTAACCCACTCGTGCACCCAACTGATCTTCAGCATCTTTTACTTTCA
CCAGCGTTTCTGGGTGAGCAAAAACAGGAAGGCAAAATGCCGCAAAAAAGGGAATAAGGGCGACACGGAA
ATGTTGAATACTCATACTCTTCCTTTTTCAATATTATTGAAGCATTTATCAGGGTTATTGTCTCATGAGC
GGATACATATTTGAATGTATTTAGAAAAATAAACAAATAGGGGTTCCGCGCACATTTCCCCGAAAAGTGC
CACCTGAC
