>Addgene plasmid #239567 | pFUW mCherry-P2A-PuroR | depositor partial sequence | sequence record 471332 | mCherry, P2A, Puro resistance gene (1-68)
GCCACCATGGTGAGCAAGGGCGAGGAGGATAACATGGCCATCATCAAGGAGTTCATGCGCTTCAAGGTGC
ACATGGAGGGCTCCGTGAACGGCCACGAGTTCGAGATCGAGGGCGAGGGCGAGGGCCGCCCCTACGAGGG
CACCCAGACCGCCAAGCTGAAGGTGACCAAGGGTGGCCCCCTGCCCTTCGCCTGGGACATCCTGTCCCCT
CAGTTCATGTACGGCTCCAAGGCCTACGTGAAGCACCCCGCCGACATCCCCGACTACTTGAAGCTGTCCT
TCCCCGAGGGCTTCAAGTGGGAGCGCGTGATGAACTTCGAGGACGGCGGCGTGGTGACCGTGACCCAGGA
CTCCTCCCTGCAGGACGGCGAGTTCATCTACAAGGTGAAGCTGCGCGGCACCAACTTCCCCTCCGACGGC
CCCGTAATGCAGAAGAAGACCATGGGCTGGGAGGCCTCCTCCGAGCGGATGTACCCCGAGGACGGCGCCC
TGAAGGGCGAGATCAAGCAGAGGCTGAAGCTGAAGGACGGCGGCCACTACGACGCTGAGGTCAAGACCAC
CTACAAGGCCAAGAAGCCCGTGCAGCTGCCCGGCGCCTACAACGTCAACATCAAGTTGGACATCACCTCC
CACAACGAGGACTACACCATCGTGGAACAGTACGAACGCGCCGAGGGCCGCCACTCCACCGGCGGCATGG
ACGAGCTGTACAAGGATCTGCAGTCTAGAGGATCTGGTGCCACGAATTTCTCACTACTCAAGCAGGCCGG
TGATGTCGAGGAAAACCCTGGTCCTATGACCGAGTACAAGCCCACGGTGCGCCTCGCCACCCGCGACGAC
GTCCCCAGGGCCGTACGCACCCTCGCCGCCGCGTTCGCCGACTACCCCGCCACGCGCCACACCGTCGATC
CGGACCGCCACATCGAGCGGGTCACCGAGCTGCAAGAACTCTTCCTCACGCGCGTCGGGCTCGACATCGG
CAAGGGGTGGGTCGCGGAC
