>Addgene plasmid #239567 | pFUW mCherry-P2A-PuroR | depositor partial sequence | sequence record 471333 | mCherry (116-236), P2A, Puro resistance gene
TCCTCCCTGCAGGACGGCGAGTTCATCTACAAGGTGAAGCTGCGCGGCACCAACTTCCCCTCCGACGGCC
CCGTAATGCAGAAGAAGACCATGGGCTGGGAGGCCTCCTCCGAGCGGATGTACCCCGAGGACGGCGCCCT
GAAGGGCGAGATCAAGCAGAGGCTGAAGCTGAAGGACGGCGGCCACTACGACGCTGAGGTCAAGACCACC
TACAAGGCCAAGAAGCCCGTGCAGCTGCCCGGCGCCTACAACGTCAACATCAAGTTGGACATCACCTCCC
ACAACGAGGACTACACCATCGTGGAACAGTACGAACGCGCCGAGGGCCGCCACTCCACCGGCGGCATGGA
CGAGCTGTACAAGGATCTGCAGTCTAGAGGATCTGGTGCCACGAATTTCTCACTACTCAAGCAGGCCGGT
GATGTCGAGGAAAACCCTGGTCCTATGACCGAGTACAAGCCCACGGTGCGCCTCGCCACCCGCGACGACG
TCCCCAGGGCCGTACGCACCCTCGCCGCCGCGTTCGCCGACTACCCCGCCACGCGCCACACCGTCGATCC
GGACCGCCACATCGAGCGGGTCACCGAGCTGCAAGAACTCTTCCTCACGCGCGTCGGGCTCGACATCGGC
AAGGTGTGGGTCGCGGACGACGGCGCCGCGGTGGCGGTCTGGACCACGCCGGAGAGCGTCGAAGCGGGGG
CGGTGTTCGCCGAGATCGGCCCGCGCATGGCCGAGTTGAGCGGTTCCCGGCTGGCCGCGCAGCAACAGAT
GGAAGGCCTCCTGGCGCCGCACCGGCCCAAGGAGCCCGCGTGGTTCCTGGCCACCGTCGGCGTCTCGCCC
GACCACCAGGGCAAGGGTCTGGGCAGCGCCGTCGTGCTCCCCGGAGTGGAGGCGGCCGAGCGCGCCGGGG
TGCCCGCCTTCCTGGAGACCTCCGCGCCCCGCAACCTCCCCTTCTACGAGCGGCTCGGCTTCACCGTCAC
CGCCGACGTCGAGGTGCCCGAAGGACCGCGCACCTGGTGCATGACCCGCAAGCCCGGTGCCTGA
